>Addgene plasmid #20705 | pEF Itk myc | addgene partial sequence | sequence record 26222 | 20705 with EF-1a-for
CTCTAGTATCGATAAGCTTGATATCGAATTCGCTCGAGGCGGCCGCACCATGAACAACTTCATCCTCCTG
GAAGAACAGCTGATCAAGAAGTCCCAACAGAAGAGAAGGACTTCTCCCTCGAATTTTAAAGTTCGTTTCT
TTGTCTTAACGAAAGCCAGCCTGGCCTACTTTGAGGACCGCCACGGGAAGAAGCGCACGTTGAAGGGCTC
CATTGAACTCTCCAGAATCAAGTGTGTGGAGATTGTCAAGAGTGACATTAGCATCCCGTGCCACTATAAA
TACCCTTTTCAGGTCGTGCATGACAACTATCTCCTGTATGTGTTTGCTCCAGACTGTGAGAGTCGGCAGC
GCTGGGTGCTGACCCTTAAAGAAGAAACGAGGAATAACAACAGCCTGGTATCCAAGTATCACCCTAATTT
CTGGATGGATGGGCGGTGGAGGTGCTGCTCCCAGCTGGAGAAGCCTGCTGTAGGCTGTGCTCCCTACGAC
CCATCCAAGAATGCTTCAAAGAAGCCTCTTCCTCCTACTCCTGAAGACAACAGGCGGTCATTTCAGGAAC
CTGAAGAAACCCTGGTCATTGCCTTGTACGACTACCAAACCAACGACCCTCAGGAGCTCGCGCTGCGGTG
TGATGAAGAGTACTACCTGCTGGACAGCTCCGAGATCCACTGGTGGAGGGTTCAAGA
