[The description below was written by a language model from this plasmid's Addgene catalogue record.]
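Description:
pEF Itk myc is a mammalian expression plasmid built on a derivative of pEF-BOS, a backbone that drives inserts from the strong, broadly active human EF-1α promoter. The listed EF-1α forward sequencing primer is consistent with this arrangement, although the record includes no feature table to confirm the promoter or other backbone elements. The plasmid is propagated in E. coli under ampicillin selection. Its copy number is listed as unknown, and no mammalian selection marker is recorded, so the record does not indicate whether it is suitable for anything beyond transient transfection.

The insert is the wild-type mouse Itk cDNA, encoding IL2-inducible T-cell kinase (also known as Emt, Tsk or Tcsk), a Tec-family non-receptor tyrosine kinase that acts downstream of the T cell receptor. The native stop codon was removed and replaced with a PCR-derived fragment encoding a short linker peptide followed by a C-terminal Myc epitope, which lengthens the protein by 21 amino acids. The modified cDNA was then placed into the vector by restriction cloning. The Myc tag allows the exogenous kinase to be detected or immunoprecipitated with anti-Myc antibodies and distinguished from endogenous Itk.

The associated study examined the biochemical interactions that connect Itk to the T cell receptor-initiated signalling cascade. In that context, the construct serves to express tagged wild-type Itk in mammalian cells for interaction, phosphorylation and signalling assays.
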