Addgene plasmid #20705: pEF Itk myc
Depositing lab: Leslie Berg. Depositing organization: University of Massachusetts, Worcester. Publication: Biochemical interactions integrating Itk with the T cell receptor-initiated signaling cascade. Bunnell SC, Diehn M, Yaffe MB, Findell PR, Cantley LC, Berg LJ. J Biol Chem. 2000 Jan 21. 275(3):2219-30. 10.1074/jbc.275.3.2219 PubMed 10636929.
Backbone
  Vector backbone: pEF-BOS
  Vector type: Mammalian Expression
Growth in bacteria
  Bacterial resistance: Ampicillin, 100 μg/mL
  Growth temperature: 37°C
  Growth strain: DH5alpha
  Copy number: Unknown
Gene/Insert
  Gene/Insert name: Itk (alt name: IL2-inducible T-cell kinase)
  Species: M. musculus (mouse)
  Entrez Gene: Itk (a.k.a. Emt, Tcsk, Tsk)
  Tag / fusion protein: myc (C terminal on insert)
  Cloning method: Restriction Enzyme
  Sequencing primers: 5′ EF-1a forward
Terms and licenses: Academic/Nonprofit Terms; Industry Terms: Not Available to Industry
Depositor comments: Wild-type Itk. See author's map for more information. The native stop codon of Itk was deleted and replaced with a PCR-derived fragment encoding a short linker peptide and a carboxyl-terminal Myc epitope tag. These modifications extend Itk by 21 amino acids (AGAEFMEQKLISEEDLRKFDI). EF/Itk-myc expression vectors were generated by inserting the modified Itk cDNA into a derivative of pEF-BOS.
How to cite: pEF Itk myc was a gift from Leslie Berg (Addgene plasmid # 20705 ; http://n2t.net/addgene:20705 ; RRID:Addgene_20705)
